Addgene plasmid #65835: XW17
Purpose: Punc-4-QF-3'UTR-SL2-mCherry-unc-54 (The endogenous SphI, KpnI and SacI sites in QF are removed for the convenience of cloning, most sites are compatible with pPD95.77)
Depositing lab: Kang Shen. Depositing organization: Stanford University. Publication: Controlling gene expression with the Q repressible binary expression system in Caenorhabditis elegans. Wei X, Potter CJ, Luo L, Shen K. Nat Methods. 2012 Mar 11;9(4):391-5. doi: 10.1038/nmeth.1929. PubMed 22406855.
Backbone
  Vector backbone: pSM
  Backbone manufacturer: C.I. Bargmann and S. MaCarroll
  Backbone size w/o insert (bp): 3500
  Total vector size (bp): 9862
  Vector type: Worm Expression
Growth in bacteria
  Bacterial resistance: Ampicillin, 100 μg/mL
  Growth temperature: 37°C
  Growth strain: DH5alpha
  Copy number: High Copy
Gene/Insert
  Gene/Insert name: OR74A quinic acid utilization activator (qa-1F) (alt name: QF)
  Species: Neurospora crassa
  Insert size (bp): 2451
  Mutation: The endogenous SphI, KpnI and SacI sites in QF are removed or the convenience of cloning, most sites are compatible with pPD95.77
  GenBank ID: XM_954525.2
  Tag / fusion protein: mCherry (C terminal on backbone)
Terms and licenses: Academic/Nonprofit Terms; Industry Terms: Not Available to Industry
Depositor comments: Punc-4-QF-3'UTR-SL2-mCherry-unc-54 (The endogenous SphI, KpnI and SacI sites in QF are removed or the convenience of cloning, most sites are compatible with pPD95.77)
How to cite: XW17 was a gift from Kang Shen (Addgene plasmid # 65835 ; http://n2t.net/addgene:65835 ; RRID:Addgene_65835)
