[The description below was written by a language model from this plasmid's Addgene catalogue record and pLannotate feature annotations shown in this document.]
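Description:
XW17 is a C. elegans expression plasmid of about 9.9 kb, built on the pSM backbone, a worm vector whose cloning sites are largely compatible with pPD95.77. It is maintained in E. coli as a high-copy plasmid through a ColE1/pUC-type origin and selected with ampicillin via the β-lactamase gene. Remnants of the lac promoter/operator region and small pBR322-derived fragments also appear in the backbone annotation.

The payload is a driver for the Q repressible binary expression system. According to the depositor's description, the unc-4 promoter drives QF, the Neurospora crassa quinic acid utilization activator qa-1F. This transcription factor binds a 16 bp recognition sequence and activates genes placed downstream of such sites on a separate effector construct. The QF coding sequence of roughly 2.45 kb has had its internal SphI, KpnI and SacI sites removed to simplify subcloning. It is followed by a 3'UTR, an SL2 trans-splicing acceptor region, mCherry and the unc-54 3'UTR. Although the catalogue lists mCherry as a C-terminal tag, the SL2 arrangement creates an operon-like bicistronic transcript. mCherry is therefore expected to be made as a separate protein that marks the cells in which the unc-4 promoter is active, rather than as a fusion to QF.

The automated feature table annotates QF and an mCherry open reading frame split into several fragments. The short "mEGFP", "FRT" and "Blue102" hits within it most likely reflect worm-optimised synthetic introns and related fluorescent protein homology rather than real functional elements. The unc-4 promoter, SL2 region and unc-54 3'UTR are not annotated, and the tiny OpIE-2 promoter hit is probably spurious. The plasmid is used for transgenesis to control gene expression in specific cells of worms.
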