Features (pLannotate 1.2.2; 18 found; start..end, strand, type, name):
   1176..1192    -  promoter       OpIE-2 promoter (fragment): immediate-early gene 2 from the Orgyia pseudotsugata multicapsid nucleopolyhedrovirus; strong constitutive baculovirus promoter for insect cell expression
   2846..2863    -  misc_feature   MCS (fragment): pUC18/19 multiple cloning site
   2944..5391    +  CDS            qa-1f: QA1F_NEUCR - Protein predicted: Swiss-Prot protein existence level 4. Transcription activation of genes for enzymes and proteins of quinate metabolism by binding to a 16 base-pair sequence (consensus 5'- GGRTAARYRYTTAYCC-3') in front of each Qa genes. From Neurospora crassa (strain ATCC 24698 / 74-OR23-1A / CBS 708.71 / DSM 1257 / FGSC 987).
   5658..6056    +  CDS            mCherry (fragment): mCherry is a basic (constitutively fluorescent) red fluorescent protein published in 2004, derived from Discosoma sp.. It is reported to be a very rapidly-maturing monomer with low acid sensitivity.
   6053..6080    +  CDS            mEGFP (fragment): monomeric enhanced GFP, optimized with synthetic introns for expression in C. elegans
   6081..6114    -  protein_bind   FRT (minimal): supports FLP-mediated excision but not integration (Turan and Bode, 2011) FLP recombinase from the Saccharomyces cerevisiae 2μ plasmid
   6114..6143    +  CDS            mEGFP (fragment): monomeric enhanced GFP, optimized with synthetic introns for expression in C. elegans
   6142..6552    +  CDS            Blue102 (fragment): Blue102 is a fluorescent protein published in 2010, derived from Discosoma sp..
   7130..7225    +  CDS            aex-5 (fragment): AEX5_CAEEL - Also known as kpc-3 From Caenorhabditis elegans.
   7353..7388    +  CDS            rop (fragment): Rop protein, which maintains plasmids at low copy number; rop
   7490..7589    +  misc_feature   bom (fragment): basis of mobility region from pBR322
   7691..7795    +  promoter       AmpR promoter: bla
   7796..8656    +  CDS            AmpR: β-lactamase; bla; confers resistance to ampicillin, carbenicillin, and related antibiotics
   8827..9415    +  rep_origin     ori: high-copy-number ColE1/pMB1/pBR322/pUC origin of replication
   9598..9690    +  CDS            lacI (fragment): lac repressor; lacI; The lac repressor binds to the lac operator to inhibit transcription in E. coli. This inhibition can be relieved by adding lactose or isopropyl-β-D-thiogalactopyranoside (IPTG).
   9703..9724    +  protein_bind   CAP binding site: CAP binding activates transcription in the presence of cAMP. E. coli catabolite activator protein
   9739..9769    +  promoter       lac promoter: promoter for the E. coli lac operon
   9777..9793    +  protein_bind   lac operator: The lac repressor binds to the lac operator to inhibit transcription in E. coli. This inhibition can be relieved by adding lactose or isopropyl-β-D-thiogalactopyranoside (IPTG). lac repressor encoded by lacI
>Addgene plasmid #65835 | XW17 | depositor full sequence | sequence record 120565 | XW17 sequence 9863 bps
ATGACCATGATTACGCCAAGCTTGCATGCAGCTCTGAGACCATGTTGATGGGAAATTATATTTGAAAACT
TTTGAATAAAGTTGTATAATTGTTTTTATTCTTTAACCTATTTATGAATGCTGTCCCGGAACTGGGATAT
AATTTCTAACTTGACACAATTATTCCACCTCTGTCTTCAAGGCGACCTACACCTACCTCGCGTCTAGGTC
CAACAGAAACACTGTTGAATGAAATCCTCGAATTGCAACAATATAGGATGCTCAGGAGACTATAATTCAA
AAAACCCAACCCAAATTAGCATAAGCTTCCCCAAATTGGAACAGTGAAATACTCAATCAATCACTCTGGC
GGTTTTCTCCACAAAGAACACGAAATTGGAAAAAGGAAAAGATTGATTTGTTTGAAGGCGTGAGGAAATC
GAAAAAAAATTGTTTCAAAACAAATGAAATATTTTAACGAATAAACCCAGGAATGCCACTTTTTGGTGCC
CGCCTACAAAAAAGTCAACTGTTCTTAAACTCCTACATAGTTGCCCTCTCTAACGAATGTTGCTTTTTTT
AAATTTTCATTGAATTTGATTATCGTCTGTATGCGCCTACTCTATCAGTGGAAAACATGCCCATTTCCCA
CAAATTTACTCGTTTGGAGCTCAAAATGTTAAATGGGGCATCAGGGAATTGGCATCTCACAGAAAGTGGC
GGATGAGTTATATGTAATAATAATGGTGGCTGAAGTGGAAACCGCAAAAAAAGGATGTGTATTTGAGATT
TTGCAACGGAATTTGAATCAGATACACAAAATGAGAGAAATTTATAGATTCTTTAAAATCCACCTGAAGT
CGGCAAATTTTTGAAAGGTCTGTTCGTTCAGTTTTTCATAAGTTTTATGAATTTTGATTTACTACTGAAG
TTCGAGAAAAGCCCTTTAACCATACCAATAAGAAATTATGTTAACTTTACAAGAATATTAACAAAAAATT
ATTAAAAAACTGTGTTCCCCTGGCATTATGATATTTCCACCGTCAGTTCTCTATTAAAACTTCAACTCTA
CACAGTTTCAACTCTCAAATGAGCTGTCCATCTTTTGCCTTCAGGAAATTATGCTAATCTGCTGATTTCG
CGCACTTTCACCACACTATTTCCAAATAGAAGGAGGGGTGGTGCAACACACGAGACACTGCAAAAAGGTT
CAGTGAAGATTTATCTACTTGTGAGATGAGAGCAGGAGGGGTGGGAGAAGTGTGATGATTGACGGGATGA
CAAGAACAGTGATGTGGTGTCGAAATGGAAGATGCGCTAATTTGTGGAGTTTTATGAAATTTGAATAATT
ACATTTATAACATCTACTAGTTAGGCGTCTGTGTAGGTATTGCCTGCCTGCCTACAAGGCATATGTACGA
GGCAGGTTAAACCTCCTAGAAAGCTACGGTACTTTCAAACCACATAACATTTATACTGGTGTCTTTTCGC
GTCTTCTTCTTGAACATGTAGACCCTCAAAAAGCTAAGTTTTACACTGTGTAGTTTGCTTTGAAATCTAC
AAAAATTGGAGGCACGCCTTCTGGACTTTGCCGACACGCCTACTTTCTACCTACCAACTGCCTACTTCCA
CAGTCTAGCGTGAACTCCAATACCATTTTAAAAATTGTTTTATCTCAAATTTTCAATTTTTAAATCCAAT
TTCCCAGTTCTAAAAAAAAAATTTTTTTTTTAATTTAAAAACTCTCATCCTTTTTAATGCTCGTTCCCAT
TCGGCAAGACGTGTACCAAACACAAAACAAATTGACTGGTGATCCATCTCGAATTTCTCGTTTCAAATTA
GTCGTTGCTATATATATTGTCTTATGTGTGGAAAACGAATAAGAAAAATTAGAGAAAGATGAGAGAGCAG
GGGCAGAATGAAAATTTGCATGGAAATTGAAGAAGATCACTGCTTTTTCCGATGAATGATGACTAAATAG
AATGAGTTGAGAGGAAAATAATCATAATTCTAATTTTAATTAGAAATATGATATGGAAAGTAAGCAAAAC
CACAAGGCTTTTGCTCTGAACTTATTTCCGAAAAAAAAAGTGAAACTGAAAGTTAGAATTTTCAAAATAA
ATATTGCGAGAGTCAACCTTCAGAAAAATTGGCGAGAAATCAAATTTGAATTCTCTGAAAATTTAGTTAA
AATACATATGTTATCCTTCTTTGTTTTTTGGCCTTAGCCTGCCTTCAAGGCGACCTGAGCCTATGCGGGT
GCCTAATACCGAAACACACATAATTTTTTTTTTTAATCTTTAAATACTGTAACGAGTCGCGAGATCCAGC
GAGACCCATAGAATATGTTGAGCGCTGCAAACAATCGTATAACTCTTGTCCAAATTTTTCCACTCTGTAT
TTTTGCAAGCAGTTCAACAAATGGTCATCATTTTTATAACCCATATCTATATTCGAATCTGACATAACAA
ATAATACTAAGCACATCCTCCCACATCTCTTTTCATTCAAGTTGCGCAATTCCCCTAATAACTATGGATG
GAGGGGGGACCGAGCCCAAAGATTATTCAAAACGATAACGACTTTTTCATGCGGCCAACGAAAAATAAAA
CTTTTCTCATATTCTCCTATTTCCCATTTCAAGAATTACATCCCCATGGGACGTTGAAATCACATCATAT
TAGTATATGTTAATTGTTCTTTTCACTGGAATATCGCCACGCCCCCCTTCCGGTGGCTCATTGGTTTCGA
GAAGAAGGCGGAGCCGAAGTGGGTTCTTCTTTCTTTTTTTTGTGGTAGAAGTCTAGCAGGATTAAGCTAC
TATTCCATTAGAGGATCTTCTTCTTCCAAAAAGTGAAAGGCGCGCCTCTAGAGGATCCCCGGGATTGGCC
AAAGGACCCAAAGGTATGTTTCGAATGATACTAACATAACATAGAACATTTTCAGGAGGACCCTTGGCTA
GCCATGCCACCAAAACGCAAGACACTCAATGCCGCTGCCGAAGCCAATGCCCACGCTGATGGCCATGCTG
ATGGCAATGCTGATGGTCATGTCGCTAACACTGCAGCAAGCAGCAACAACGCCCGTTTTGCGGACTTGAC
CAACATTGACACACCCGGCCTCGGCCCTACCACGACGACGTTACTTGTCGAGCCCGCTCGTTCGAAACGC
CAGAGAGTCTCGAGGGCCTGTGATCAGTGTCGAGCTGCACGTGAAAAGTGTGATGGAATCCAGCCGGCTT
GCTTCCCCTGTGTGTCGCAGGGCCGGTCGTGTACCTACCAGGCCAGTCCCAAGAAGCGAGGAGTCCAGAC
GGGCTACATCCGCACTCTCGAACTGGCTCTGGCTTGGATGTTCGAGAACGTTGCCCGCAGCGAGGACGCC
CTCCACAATCTTTTGGTCCGTGATGCTGGCCAGGGCAGCGCTCTCCTGGTCGGCAAAGACTCGCCTGCTG
CAGAACGCCTCCATGCAAGATGGGCGACGAGTCGAGTCAACAAAAGCATCACCCGTCTTCTCTCAGGTCA
GGCCGCACAAGATCCATCTGAAGACGGCCAATCCCCGTCCGAAGACATAAATGTCCAAGATGCCGGGGCA
AAGACATCCGACTTCCCTCATGCGCCTCACTTGACTTTCTCGGCGCCTAAGTCTAGTACAGCTGAGACAC
GCACTCTACCAGGCCCGGTCCGACCACCTATTTCGGCAAACACCCTGGAAAACAACCTTCAGCCAGATGG
AACCGGGATAGGGAAGCTACCACCCAATCATTGGCGCCTGCTGGATATCTACTTTTCCTACACGCATTCT
TGGCTCCCTATCCTCGAGAAGAAAGACATGTACCAAGCATTGTACCAGTACTCTGAACAAGGCTCGTTGC
TTCCCTCTGCGAATGTCGAGTCTGGCGTTCATGCCGAGCTTTGGAGCGCGCTCGCCCTGGCGTCCTTCCA
GGCTGCTGCTACTGCTGCATCGAGTGCTACGGGTCCAGCTTCAGCTGCTCATGGCCATGACAATGCCATC
AATCCTTCACCTGCAGACATATCTGACACAGCCCGAAAGCTCATACCTTTGGAAAGCGGGCCGTTCCAGG
TTCAGCACTGCAGAGCGTTGCTGCTTCTTTGTCTCGTAAGCCTTGGGCGGGATGATTGGGAGTCTGCTTG
GTTGCTGGTTGGCTTTGCGGTCCGCGTCCTACTTGTTGTTCGCACCCAGTTGCCTCCTGATGATGACCGG
CCACGACCAAGAATGCGTGCGCTGCTCGTCGCGTGCTTCATCGTGGATACCATTGTGTCTATGAGACACA
ACGTGCCGGCCCATCTCAAGCCAGACGACATTGCGGATCTGCCGTTACCTGAAGACGGTCAAGATCAATG
GGAGCCGTGGACACCATGTGAGGGCTTAGGCGGTGAACACACCATGCTGCAAATGTTGAGGAACCCGGCA
TACCCTTTAAGCACATTCAACCACCTATATGGCGTGACCAAGCTGGTTGCTTTGGAGCTTCTGCCAAGAA
TACGAACATCTTCACAGAACGCTCCCTTGGAGTTCAGGTCGCGGTTGCAGCAGGTAATCGGCCACAATTC
TCCCTTCAGCGTCTTTGTCCTTTCCCAGGATACAGCATCGGCTTTTGTGCCTACTGCATACCTTACCCGT
ACCGTTTATTTATGGGCAGCTGCCTTTTCTGAGCCTCTCAACGAACACTACTCGCATCTTCTGATCGAAA
CTCTTGATCAGTATCAGAAGCGGTTTGGTACATATGCAATCCCACCTCTGATCCCTTCTCTTCTAGACTC
CCTTCTTGCTTTAAAGAAACAATCACATTCTTCAGAGCGGCATCGAAGGCACTTGGAAGAGCTTTTCCCC
GCCTACTCCTCCATTTGGCCTCGGGGAGGCCGACACAGCAATACTGGCCTCCAACCCATACGACAACTTG
AGCTTCCGCCGACTGCGACTGCCACTGCAAGTATCATGCCCCATGTCATGGAACAGCCCCTGTCAACGTC
AATAAATCCGGTCAATGATCGGTTTAATGGAATACCGAATCCTACCCCCTACAATAGCGATGCGGCCCTA
GACGCAATTACTCAAACCAATGACTACGGATCAGTCAATACCCATGGCATTCTCAGTACATATCCACCAC
CTGCCACCCACTTGAACGAGGCCTCGGTGGCCCTTGCGCCTGGAGGTGCTCCTCCCAGACCACCCCCGCC
ATACGTTGATAGTACAACGAACCATCCTCCTTACCATAGTAACCTCGTCCCCATGGCCAATTTCGGATAT
TCGACTGTAGACTATGATGCGATGGTGGATGATCTGGCATCGATCGAGTACACGGATGCGGTTGACGTTG
ATCCGCAGTTCATGACGAACCTCGGGTTTGTCCCAGGGTGTAATTTTAGCGATATCAACACGTATGAGCA
ATAGGCTAGCGTCGACGGTACCGCTGTCTCATCCTACTTTCACCTAGTTAACTGCTTGTCTTAAAATCTA
TGCTTCTCTTTAGTATCTAAAATTTTCCTAGAAGCTTACAAGTATATAAATGGTCTCTTCTCAATAAAGG
TTGTATATTTATTCATCTTATTGAATCTGCCATTTCCTCGTTTTTGCGAGTTTATATACCTTCCAATTTT
CTTTCTATTGTATTTTCAACTTCTAATTTTAATTCAGGGAAACTGCTTCAACGCATCATGGTCTCAAAGG
GTGAAGAAGATAACATGGCAATTATTAAAGAGTTTATGCGTTTCAAGGTGCATATGGAGGGATCTGTCAA
TGGGCATGAGTTTGAAATTGAAGGTGAAGGAGAAGGCCGACCATATGAGGGAACACAAACCGCAAAACTA
AAGGTAAGTTTAAACATATATATACTAACTAACCCTGATTATTTAAATTTTCAGGTAACTAAAGGCGGAC
CATTACCATTCGCCTGGGACATCCTCTCTCCACAGTTCATGTATGGAAGTAAAGCTTATGTTAAACATCC
GGCAGATATACCAGATTATTTGAAACTTTCATTCCCGGAGGGTTTTAAGTGGGAACGCGTAATGAATTTT
GAAGACGGAGGAGTTGTTACAGTGACGCAAGACTCAAGGTAAGTTTAAACAGTTCGGTACGAAGTTCCTA
TACTTTCTAGAGAATAGGAACTTCTAACTAACCATACATATTTAAATTTTCAGCCTCCAAGATGGAGAAT
TTATTTATAAAGTCAAACTTCGAGGAACGAATTTCCCCTCGGATGGACCTGTTATGCAGAAGAAGACTAT
GGGATGGGAAGCTTCAAGTGAAAGAATGTACCCTGAAGACGGTGCTCTTAAGGGAGAGATTAAACAACGT
CTTAAATTGAAAGATGGAGGACATTACGATGCTGAGGTAAGTTTAAACATGATTTTACTAACTAACTAAT
CTGATTTAAATTTTCAGGTGAAGACAACTTACAAAGCCAAAAAACCAGTTCAGCTGCCAGGAGCGTACAA
TGTTAATATTAAACTGGATATCACCTCCCACAACGAGGATTACACTATCGTTGAGCAATATGAAAGAGCT
GAAGGGCGGCACTCGACAGGTGGCATGGATGAATTGTATAAGTAAGAGCTCCGCATCGGCCGCTGTCATC
AGATCGCCATCTCGCGCCCGTGCCTCTGACTTCTAAGTCCAATTACTCTTCAACATCCCTACATGCTCTT
TCTCCCTGTGCTCCCACCCCCTATTTTTGTTATTATCAAAAAAACTTCTTCTTAATTTCTTTGTTTTTTA
GCTTCTTTTAAGTCACCTCTAACAATGAAATTGTGTAGATTCAAAAATAGAATTAATTCGTAATAAAAAG
TCGAAAAAAATTGTGCTCCCTCCCCCCATTAATAATAATTCTATCCCAAAATCTACACAATGTTCTGTGT
ACACTTCTTATGTTTTTTTTACTTCTGATAAATTTTTTTTGAAACATCATAGAAAAAACCGCACACAAAA
TACCTTATCATATGTTACGTTTCAGTTTATGACCGCAATTTTTATTTCTTCGCACGTCTGGGCCTCTCAT
GACGTCAAATCATGCTCATCGTGAAAAAGTTTTGGAGTATTTTTGGAATTTTTCAATCAAGTGAAAGTTT
ATGAAATTAATTTTCCTGCTTTTGCTTTTTGGGGGTTTCCCCTATTGTTTGTCAAGAGTTTCGAGGACGG
CGTTTTTCTTGCTAAAATCACAAGTATTGATGAGCACGATGCAAGAAAGATCGGAAGAAGGTTTGGGTTT
GAGGCTCAGTGGAAGGTGAGTAGAAGTTGATAATTTGAAAGTGGAGTAGTGTCTATGGGGTTTTTGCCTT
AAATGACAGAATACATTCCCAATATACCAAACATAACTGTTTCCTACTAGTCGGCCGTACGGGCCCTTTC
GTCTCGCGCGTTTCGGTGATGACGGTGAAAACCTCTGACACATGCAGCTCCCGGAGACGGTCACAGCTTG
TCTGTAAGCGGATGCCGGGAGCAGACAAGCCCGTCAGGGCGCGTCAGCGGGTGTTGGCGGGTGTCGGGGC
TGGCTTAACTATGCGGCATCAGAGCAGATTGTACTGAGAGTGCACCATATGCGGTGTGAAATACCGCACA
GATGCGTAAGGAGAAAATACCGCATCAGGCGGCCTTAATTAAGGGCCTCGTGATACGCCTATTTTTATAG
GTTAATGTCATGATAATAATGGTTTCTTAGACGTCAGGTGGCACTTTTCGGGGAAATGTGCGCGGAACCC
CTATTTGTTTATTTTTCTAAATACATTCAAATATGTATCCGCTCATGAGACAATAACCCTGATAAATGCT
TCAATAATATTGAAAAAGGAAGAGTATGAGTATTCAACATTTCCGTGTCGCCCTTATTCCCTTTTTTGCG
GCATTTTGCCTTCCTGTTTTTGCTCACCCAGAAACGCTGGTGAAAGTAAAAGATGCTGAAGATCAGTTGG
GTGCACGAGTGGGTTACATCGAACTGGATCTCAACAGCGGTAAGATCCTTGAGAGTTTTCGCCCCGAAGA
ACGTTTTCCAATGATGAGCACTTTTAAAGTTCTGCTATGTGGCGCGGTATTATCCCGTATTGACGCCGGG
CAAGAGCAACTCGGTCGCCGCATACACTATTCTCAGAATGACTTGGTTGAGTACTCACCAGTCACAGAAA
AGCATCTTACGGATGGCATGACAGTAAGAGAATTATGCAGTGCTGCCATAACCATGAGTGATAACACTGC
GGCCAACTTACTTCTGACAACGATCGGAGGACCGAAGGAGCTAACCGCTTTTTTGCACAACATGGGGGAT
CATGTAACTCGCCTTGATCGTTGGGAACCGGAGCTGAATGAAGCCATACCAAACGACGAGCGTGACACCA
CGATGCCTGTAGCAATGGCAACAACGTTGCGCAAACTATTAACTGGCGAACTACTTACTCTAGCTTCCCG
GCAACAATTAATAGACTGGATGGAGGCGGATAAAGTTGCAGGACCACTTCTGCGCTCGGCCCTTCCGGCT
GGCTGGTTTATTGCTGATAAATCTGGAGCCGGTGAGCGTGGGTCTCGCGGTATCATTGCAGCACTGGGGC
CAGATGGTAAGCCCTCCCGTATCGTAGTTATCTACACGACGGGGAGTCAGGCAACTATGGATGAACGAAA
TAGACAGATCGCTGAGATAGGTGCCTCACTGATTAAGCATTGGTAACTGTCAGACCAAGTTTACTCATAT
ATACTTTAGATTGATTTAAAACTTCATTTTTAATTTAAAAGGATCTAGGTGAAGATCCTTTTTGATAATC
TCATGACCAAAATCCCTTAACGTGAGTTTTCGTTCCACTGAGCGTCAGACCCCGTAGAAAAGATCAAAGG
ATCTTCTTGAGATCCTTTTTTTCTGCGCGTAATCTGCTGCTTGCAAACAAAAAAACCACCGCTACCAGCG
GTGGTTTGTTTGCCGGATCAAGAGCTACCAACTCTTTTTCCGAAGGTAACTGGCTTCAGCAGAGCGCAGA
TACCAAATACTGTCCTTCTAGTGTAGCCGTAGTTAGGCCACCACTTCAAGAACTCTGTAGCACCGCCTAC
ATACCTCGCTCTGCTAATCCTGTTACCAGTGGCTGCTGCCAGTGGCGATAAGTCGTGTCTTACCGGGTTG
GACTCAAGACGATAGTTACCGGATAAGGCGCAGCGGTCGGGCTGAACGGGGGGTTCGTGCACACAGCCCA
GCTTGGAGCGAACGACCTACACCGAACTGAGATACCTACAGCGTGAGCATTGAGAAAGCGCCACGCTTCC
CGAAGGGAGAAAGGCGGACAGGTATCCGGTAAGCGGCAGGGTCGGAACAGGAGAGCGCACGAGGGAGCTT
CCAGGGGGAAACGCCTGGTATCTTTATAGTCCTGTCGGGTTTCGCCACCTCTGACTTGAGCGTCGATTTT
TGTGATGCTCGTCAGGGGGGCGGAGCCTATGGAAAAACGCCAGCAACGCGGCCTTTTTACGGTTCCTGGC
CTTTTGCTGGCCTTTTGCTCACATGTTCTTTCCTGCGTTATCCCCTGATTCTGTGGATAACCGTATTACC
GCCTTTGAGTGAGCTGATACCGCTCGCCGCAGCCGAACGACCGAGCGCAGCGAGTCAGTGAGCGAGGAAG
CGGAAGAGCGCCCAATACGCAAACCGCCTCTCCCCGCGCGTTGGCCGATTCATTAATGCAGCTGGCACGA
CAGGTTTCCCGACTGGAAAGCGGGCAGTGAGCGCAACGCAATTAATGTGAGTTAGCTCACTCATTAGGCA
CCCCAGGCTTTACACTTTATGCTTCCGGCTCGTATGTTGTGTGGAATTGTGAGCGGATAACAATTTCACA
CAGGAAACAGCTGGGGGTGGGGGGGGGGTTGGGGGTGGGGTGTTGTTGGGGTGTGTTTTGTGT
