>Addgene plasmid #65835 | XW17 | addgene partial sequence | sequence record 123561 | pDD-R1 5'-ccgaactgtttaaacttacCTTGA-3'
TCCGTCTTCAAAATTCATTACGCGTTCCCACTTAAAACCCTCCGGGAATGAAAGTTTCAAATAATCTGGT
ATATCTGCCGGATGTTTAACATAAGCTTTACTTCCATACATGAACTGTGGAGAGAGGATGTCCCAGGCGA
ATGGTAATGGTCCGCCTTTAGTTACCTGAAAATTTAAATAATCAGGGTTAGTTAGTATATATATGTTTAA
ACTTACCTTTAGTTTTGCGGTTTGTGTTCCCTCATATGGTCGGCCTTCTCCTTCACCTTCAATTTCAAAC
TCATGCCCATTGACAGATCCCTCCATATGCACCTTGAAACGCATAAACTCTTTAATAATTGCCATGTTAT
CTTCTTCACCCTTTGAGACCATGATGCGTTGAAGCAGTTTCCCTGAATTAAAATTAGAAGTTGAAAATAC
AATAGAAAGAAAATTGGAAGGTATATAAACTCGCAAAAACGAGGAAATGGCAGATTCAATAAGATGAATA
AATATACAACCTTTATTGAGAAGAGACCATTTATATACTTGTAAGCTTCTAGGAAAATTTTAGATACTAA
AGAGAAGCATAGATTTTAAGACAAGCAGTTAACTAGGTGAAAGTAGGATGAGACAGCGGTACCGTCGACG
CTAGCCTATTGCTCATACGTGTTGATATCGCTAAAATTACACCCTGGGACAAACCCGAGGTTCGTCATGA
ACTGCGGATCAACGTCAACCGCATCCGTGTACTCGATCGATGCCAGATCATCCACCATCGCATCATAGTC
TACAGTCGAATATCCGAAATTGGCCATGGGGACGAGGTTACTATGGTAAGGAGGATGGTTCGTTGTACTA
TCAACGTATGGCGGGGGTGGTCTGGGAGGAGCACCTCCAGGCGCAAGGGCCACCGAGGCCTCGTTCAAGT
GGGTGGCAGGTGGTGGATATGTACTGAGAATGCCATGGGTATTGACTGATCCGTAGTCATTGGTTTGAGT
AATTGCGTCTAGGGCCGC
