>Addgene plasmid #65835 | XW17 | addgene partial sequence | sequence record 123562 | QF-rev 5'-GGACTGGCCTGGTAGGTACA-3'
GGGAAGCAAGCCGGCTGGATTCCATCACACTTTTCACGTGCAGCTCGACACTGATCACAGGCCCTCGAGA
CTCTCTGGCGTTTCGAACGAGCGGGCTCGACAAGTAACGTCGTCGTGGTAGGGCCGAGGCCGGGTGTGTC
AATGTTGGTCAAGTCCGCAAAACGGGCGTTGTTGCTGCTTGCTGCAGTGTTAGCGACATGACCATCAGCA
TTGCCATCAGCATGGCCATCAGCGTGGGCATTGGCTTCGGCAGCGGCATTGAGTGTCTTGCGTTTTGGTG
GCATGGCTAGCCAAGGGTCCTCCTGAAAATGTTCTATGTTATGTTAGTATCATTCGAAACATACCTTTGG
GTCCTTTGGCCAATCCCGGGGATCCTCTAGAGGCGCGCCTTTCACTTTTTGGAAGAAGAAGATCCTCTAA
TGGAATAGTAGCTTAATCCTGCTAGACTTCTACCACAAAAAAAAGAAAGAAGAACCCACTTCGGCTCCGC
CTTCTTCTCGAAACCAATGAGCCACCGGAAGGGGGGCGTGGCGATATTCCAGTGAAAAGAACAATTAACA
TATACTAATATGATGTGATTTCAACGTCCCATGGGGATGTAATTCTTGAAATGGGAAATAGGAGAATATG
AGAAAAGTTTTATTTTTCGTTGGCCGCATGAAAAAGTCGTTATCGTTTTGAATAATCTTTGGGCTCGGTC
CCCCCTCCATCCATAGTTATTAGGGGAATTGCGCAACTTGAATGAAAAGAGATGTGGGAGGATGTGCTTA
GTATTATTTGTTATGTCAGATTCGAATATAGATATGGGTTATAAAAATGATGACCATTTGTTGAACTGCT
TGCAAAAATACAGAGTGGAAAAATTTGGACAAGAGTTATACGATTGTTTGCAGCGCTCAACATATTCTAT
GGGTCTCGCTGGATCTCGCGACTCGTTACAGTATTTAAAGATTAAAAAAAAAAATTATGTGTGTTTCGGT
ATTAGGCACCCGCATAGGCTCAGGTCGCCTTGAAGGCAGGCTAAGGCCAAAAAACAAAGAAGGATAACAT
ATGTATTTTAACTAAATTTTCAGAGAATTCAAATTTGATTTCTCGCCAATTTTTCTGAAGGTTGACTCTC
GCAATATTTATTTTGAAAATTCTAACTTTCAG
