>Addgene plasmid #65835 | XW17 | addgene partial sequence | sequence record 123857 | M13pUC-Rev 5'-AGCGGATAACAATTTCACACAGG-3'
GATTACGCCAAGCTTGCATGCAGCTCTGAGACCATGTTGATGGGAAATTATATTTGAAAACTTTTGAATA
AAGTTGTATAATTGTTTTTATTCTTTAACCTATTTATGAATGCTGTCCCGGAACTGGGATATAATTTCTA
ACTTGACACAATTATTCCACCTCTGTCTTCAAGGCGACCTACACCTACCTCGCGTCTAGGTCCAACAGAA
ACACTGTTGAATGAAATCCTCGAATTGCAACAATATAGGATGCTCAGGAGACTATAATTCAAAAAACCCA
ACCCAAATTAGCATAAGCTTCCCCAAATTGGAACAGTGAAATACTCAATCAATCACTCTGGCGGTTTTCT
CCACAAAGAACACGAAATTGGAAAAAGGAAAAGATTGATTTGTTTGAAGGCGTGAGGAAATCGAAAAAAA
ATTGTTTCAAAACAAATGAAATATTTTAACGAATAAACCCAGGAATGCCACTTTTTGGTGCCCGCCTACA
AAAAAGTCAACTGTTCTTAAACTCCTACATAGTTGCCCTCTCTAACGAATGTTGCTTTTTTTAAATTTTC
ATTGAATTTGATTATCGTCTGTATGCGCCTACTCTATCAGTGGAAAACATGCCCATTTCCCACAAATTTA
CTCGTTTGGAGCTCAAAATGTTAAATGGGGCATCAGGGAATTGGCATCTCACAGAAAGTGGCGGATGAGT
TATATGTAATAATAATGGTGGCTGAAGTGGAAACCGCAAAAAAAGGATGTGTATTTGAGATTTTGCAACG
GAATTTGAATCAGATACACAAAATGAGAGAAATTTATAGATTCTTTAAAATCCACCTGAAGTCGGCAAAT
TTTTGAAAGGTCTGTTCGTTCAGTTTTTCATAAGTTTTATGAATTTTGATTTACTACTGAAGTTCGAGAA
AAGCCCTTTAACCATACCAATAAGAAATTATGTTAACTTTACAAGAATATTAACAAAAAATTATTAAAAA
ACTGTGTTCCCCTGGCATTATGATATTTCCACCGTCAGTTCTCTATTAAAACTTCAACTCTACACAGTTT
CAACTCTCAAATGAGCTGTCCATCTTTTGCCTTCAGGAAATTATGCTAATCTG
